>Addgene plasmid #139766 | TBXTA-c043 | addgene full sequence | sequence record 296581 | Addgene NGS Result
TAATACGACTCACTATAGGGGAATTGTGAGCGGATAACAATTCCCCTCTAGAAATAATTTTGTTTAACTT
TAAGAAGGAGATATACATATGCACCATCATCATCATCATTCTTCTGGTGTAGATCTGGGTACCGAGAACC
TGTACTTCCAATCCATGGAACTGCGTGTGGGTCTGGAAGAAAGCGAACTGTGGCTGCGCTTTAAAGAGCT
GACCAACGAAATGATCGTGACCAAAAACGGCCGCCGCATGTTTCCTGTGCTGAAAGTTAACGTGAGCGGC
CTGGACCCGAACGCCATGTACAGCTTCCTGCTGGATTTCGTTGCCGCAGATAACCACCGCTGGAAGTATG
TGAACGGCGAATGGGTGCCGGGTGGCAAACCGGAACCGCAGGCACCTAGCTGCGTGTATATCCACCCGGA
TAGCCCTAACTTCGGTGCCCATTGGATGAAAGCCCCGGTGAGCTTCAGCAAGGTGAAGCTGACCAACAAA
CTGAACGGCGGCGGCCAAATCATGCTGAACAGCTTACATAAATATGAACCTCGCATCCACATTGTGCGTG
TGGGCGGCCCGCAACGTATGATCACCAGCCATTGCTTCCCGGAGACACAGTTCATTGCCGTTACCGCCTA
CCAGAACGAGGAAATTACCGCACTGAAAATTAAATACAACCCTTTTGCAAAAGCCTTCTTAGATGCCAAA
GAGCGCAGCGACAGCAGTAAAGGTGGATACGGCCTGAATGATATCTTTGAAGCGCAGAAGATTGAATGGC
ATGAATGATAAGGATCCGAATTCGAGCTCCGTCGACAAGCTTGCGGCCGCACTCGAGCACCACCACCACC
ACCACTGAGATCCGGCTGCTAACAAAGCCCGAAAGGAAGCTGAGTTGGCTGCTGCCACCGCTGAGCAATA
ACTAGCATAACCCCTTGGGGCCTCTAAACGGGTCTTGAGGGGTTTTTTGCTGAAAGGAGGAACTATATCC
GGATTGGCGAATGGG
[124 nt withheld, positions 996-1119]
C
[91 nt withheld, positions 1121-1211]
A
[49 nt withheld, positions 1213-1261]
CCTTTGACGTTGGAGTCCACGTTCTTT
[37 nt withheld, positions 1289-1325]
ACCCTATCTCGGTCTATTCTTTTGATTTATAAGGGATTTTGCCGATTTCGGCCTATTGGTTAAAAAATGA
GCTGATTTAACAAAAATTTAACGCGAATTTTAACAAAATATTAACGCTTACAATTTAGGTGGCACTTTTC
GGGGAAATGTGCGCGGAACCCCTATTTGTTTATTTTTCTAAATACATTCAAATATGTATCCGCTCATGAA
TTAATTCTTAGAAAAACTCATCGAGCATCAAATGAAACTGCAATTTATTCATATCAGGATTATCAATACC
ATATTTTTGAAAAAGCCGTTTCTGTAATGAAGGAGAAAACTCACCGAGGCAGTTCCATAGGATGGCAAGA
TCCTGGTATCGGTCTGCGATTCCGACTCGTCCAACATCAATACAACCTATTAATTTCCCCTCGTCAAAAA
TAAGGTTATCAAGTGAGAAATCACCATGAGTGACGACTGAATCCGGTGAGAATGGCAAAAGTTTATGCAT
TTCTTTCCAGACTTGTTCAACAGGCCAGCCATTACGCTCGTCATCAAAATCACTCGCATCAACCAAACCG
TTATTCATTCGTGATTGCGCCTGAGCGAGACGAAATACGCGATCGCTGTTAAAAGGACAATTACAAACAG
GAATCGAATGCAACCGGCGCAGGAACACTGCCAGCGCATCAACAATATTTTCACCTGAATCAGGATATTC
TTCTAATACCTGGAATGCTGTTTTCCCGGGGATCGCAGTGGTGAGTAACCATGCATCATCAGGAGTACGG
ATAAAATGCTTGATGGTCGGAAGAGGCATAAATTCCGTCAGCCAGTTTAGTCTGACCATCTCATCTGTAA
CATCATTGGCAACGCTACCTTTGCCATGTTTCAGAAACAACTCTGGCGCATCGGGCTTCCCATACAATCG
ATAGATTGTCGCACCTGATTGCCCGACATTATCGCGAGCCCATTTATACCCATATAAATCAGCATCCATG
TTGGAATTTAATCGCGGCCTAGAGCAAGACGTTTCCCGTTGAATATGGCTCATAACACCCCTTGTATTAC
TGTTTATGTAAGCAGACAGTTTTATTGTTCATGACCAAAATCCCTTAACGTGAGTTTTCGTTCCACTGAG
CGTCAGACCCCGTAGAAAAGATCAAAGGATCTTCTTGAGATCCTTTTTTTCTGCGCGTAATCTGCTGCTT
GCAAACAAAAAAACCACCGCTACCAGCGGTGGTTTGTTTGCCGGATCAAGAGCTACCAACTCTTTTTCCG
AAGGTAACTGGCTTCAGCAGAGCGCAGATACCAAATACTGTCCTTCTAGTGTAGCCGTAGTTAGGCCACC
ACTTCAAGAACTCTGTAGCACCGCCTACATACCTCGCTCTGCTAATCCTGTTACCAGTGGCTGCTGCCAG
TGGCGATAAGTCGTGTCTTACCGGGTTGGACTCAAGACGATAGTTACCGGATAAGGCGCAGCGGTCGGGC
TGAACGGGGGGTTCGTGCACACAGCCCAGCTTGGAGCGAACGACCTACACCGAACTGAGATACCTACAGC
GTGAGCTATGAGAAAGCGCCACGCTTCCCGAAGGGAGAAAGGCGGACAGGTATCCGGTAAGCGGCAGGGT
CGGAACAGGAGAGCGCACGAGGGAGCTTCCAGGGGGAAACGCCTGGTATCTTTATAGTCCTGTCGGGTTT
CGCCACCTCTGACTTGAGCGTCGATTTTTGTGATGCTCGTCAGGGGGGCGGAGCCTATGGAAAAACGCCA
GCAACGCGGCCTTTTTACGGTTCCTGGCCTTTTGCTGGCCTTTTGCTCACATGTTCTTTCCTGCGTTATC
CCCTGATTCTGTGGATAACCGTATTACCGCCTTTGAGTGAGCTGATACCGCTCGCCGCAGCCGAACGACC
GAGCGCAGCGAGTCAGTGAGCGAGGAAGCGGAAGAGCGCCTGATGCGGTATTTTCTCCTTACGCATCTGT
GCGGTATTTCACACCGCAATGGTGCACTCTCAGTACAATCTGCTCTGATGCCGCATAGTTAAGCCAGTAT
ACACTCCGCTATCGCTACGTGACTGGGTCATGGCTGCGCCCCGACACCCGCCAACACCCGCTGACGCGCC
CTGACGGGCTTGTCTGCTCCCGGCATCCGCTTACAGACAAGCTGTGACCGTCTCCGGGAGCTGCATGTGT
CAGAGGTTTTCACCGTCATCACCGAAACGCGCGAGGCAGCTGCGGTAAAGCTCATCAGCGTGGTCGTGAA
GCGATTCACAGATGTCTGCCTGTTCATCCGCGTCCAGCTCGTTGAGTTTCTCCAGAAGCGTTAATGTCTG
GCTTCTGATAAAGCGGGCCATGTTAAGGGCGGTTTTTTCCTGTTTGGTCACTGATGCCTCCGTGTAAGGG
GGATTTCTGTTCATGGGGGTAATGATACCGATGAAACGAGAGAGGATGCTCACGATACGGGTTACTGATG
ATGAACATGCCCGGTTACTGGAACGTTGTGAGGGTAAACAACTGGCGGTATGGATGCGGCGGGACCAGAG
AAAAATCACTCAGGGTCAATGCCAGCGCTTCGTTAATACAGATGTAGGTGTTCCACAGGGTAGCCAGCAG
CATCCTGCGATGCAGATCCGGAACATAATGGTGCAGGGCGCTGACTTCCGCGTTTCCAGACTTTACGAAA
CACGGAAACCGAAGACCATTCATGTTGTTGCTCAGGTCGCAGACGTTTTGCAGCAGCAGTCGCTTCACGT
TCGCTCGCGTATCGGTGATTCATTCTGCTAACCAGTAAGGCAACCCCGCCAGCCTAGCCGGGTCCTCAAC
GACAGGAGCACGATCATGCGCACCCGTGGGGCCGCCATGCCGGCGATAATGGCCTGCTTCTCGCCGAAAC
GTTTGGTGGCGGGACCAGTGACGAAGGCTTGAGCGAGGGCGTGCAAGATTCCGAATACCGCAAGCGACAG
GCCGATCATCGTCGCGCTCCAGCGAAAGCGGTCCTCGCCGAAAATGACCCAGAGCGCTGCCGGCACCTGT
CCTACGAGTTGCATGATAAAGAAGACAGTCATAAGTGCGGCGACGATAGTCATGTCCCGCGCCCACCGGA
AGGAGCTGACTGGGTTGAAGGCTCTCAAGGGCATCGGTCGAGATCCCGGTGCCTAATGAGTGAGCTAACT
TACATTAATTGCGTTGCGCTCACTGCCCGCTTTCCAGTCGGGAAACCTGTCGTGCCAGCTGCATTAATGA
ATCGGCCAACGCGCGGGGAGAGGCGGTTTGCGTATTGGGCGCCAGGGTGGTTTTTCTTTTCACCAGTGAG
ACGGGCAACAGCTGATTGCCCTTCACCGCCTGGCCCTGAGAGAGTTGCAGCAAGCGGTCCACGCTGGTTT
GCCCCAGCAGGCGAAAATCCTGTTTGATGGTGGTTAACGGCGGGATATAACATGAGCTGTCTTCGGTATC
GTCGTATCCCACTACCGAGATATCCGCACCAACGCGCAGCCCGGACTCGGTAATGGCGCGCATTGCGCCC
AGCGCCATCTGATCGTTGGCAACCAGCATCGCAGTGGGAACGATGCCCTCATTCAGCATTTGCATGGTTT
GTTGAAAACCGGACATGGCACTCCAGTCGCCTTCCCGTTCCGCTATCGGCTGAATTTGATTGCGAGTGAG
ATATTTATGCCAGCCAGCCAGACGCAGACGCGCCGAGACAGAACTTAATGGGCCCGCTAACAGCGCGATT
TGCTGGTGACCCAATGCGACCAGATGCTCCACGCCCAGTCGCGTACCGTCTTCATGGGAGAAAATAATAC
TGTTGATGGGTGTCTGGTCAGAGACATCAAGAAATAACGCCGGAACATTAGTGCAGGCAGCTTCCACAGC
AATGGCATCCTGGTCATCCAGCTGATAGTTAATGATCAGCCCACTGACGCGTTGCGCGAGAAGATTGTGC
ACCGCCGCTTTACAGGCTTCGACGCCGCTTCGTTCTACCATCGACACCACCACGCTGGCACCCAGTTGAT
CGGCGCGAGATTTAATCGCCGCGACAATTTGCGACGGCGCGTGCAGGGCCAGACTGGAGGTGGCAACGCC
AATCAGCAACGACTGTTTGCCCGCCAGTTGTTGTGCCACGCGGTTGGGAATGTAATTCAGCTCCGCCATC
GCCGCTTCCACTTTTTCCCGCGTTTTCGCAGAAACGTGGCTGGCCTGGTTCACCACGCGGGAAACGGTCT
GATAAGAGACACCGGCATACTCTGCGACATCGTATAACGTTACTGGTTTCACATTCACCACCCTGAATTG
ACTCTCTTCCGGGCGCTATCATGCCATACCGCGAAAGGTTTTGCGCCATTCGATGGTGTCCGGGATCTCG
ACGCTCTCCCTTATGCGACTCCTGCATTAGGAAGCAGCCCAGTAGTAGGTTGAGGCCGTTGAGCACCGCC
GCCGCAAGGAATGGTGCATGCAAGGAGATGGCGCCCAACAGTCCCCCGGCCACGGGGCCTGCCACCATAC
CCACGCCGAAACAAGCGCTCATGAGCCCGAAGTGGCGAGCCCGATCTTCCCCATCGGTGATGTCGGCGAT
ATAGGCGCCAGCAACCGCACCTGTGGCGCCGGTGATGCCGGCCACGATGCGTCCGGCGTAGAGGATCGAG
ATCTCGATCCCGCGAAAT
Features (pLannotate 1.2.2; 19 found; start..end, strand, type, name):
      1..19      +  promoter       T7 promoter: promoter for bacteriophage T7 RNA polymerase
     20..44      +  protein_bind   lac operator: The lac repressor binds to the lac operator to inhibit transcription in E. coli. This inhibition can be relieved by adding lactose or isopropyl-β-D-thiogalactopyranoside (IPTG). lac repressor encoded by lacI
     59..81      +  RBS            RBS: efficient ribosome binding site from bacteriophage T7 gene 10 (Olins and Rangwala, 1989)
    158..712     +  CDS            TBXT (fragment): TBXT_HUMAN - Also known as T. Experimental evidence at protein level: Swiss-Prot protein existence level 1. Involved in the transcriptional regulation of genes required for mesoderm formation and differentiation. Binds to a palindromic site (called T site) and activates gene transcription when bound to such a site. From Homo sapiens (Human).
    828..845     +  CDS            9xHis (fragment): 9xHis affinity tag
    855..904     +  CDS            SET1 (fragment): solubility-enhancement tag derived from T7 phage gene 10B
    912..959     +  terminator     T7 terminator: transcription terminator for bacteriophage T7 RNA polymerase
    996..1424    +  rep_origin     f1 ori (sequence partly withheld): f1 bacteriophage origin of replication; arrow indicates direction of (+) strand synthesis
   1477..1534    +  promoter       AmpR promoter (fragment): bla
   1543..2358    -  CDS            KanR: aminoglycoside phosphotransferase; aph(3')-Ia; confers resistance to kanamycin in bacteria or G418 (Geneticin®) in eukaryotes
   2480..3068    +  rep_origin     ori: high-copy-number ColE1/pMB1/pBR322/pUC origin of replication
   3254..3393    -  misc_feature   bom: basis of mobility region from pBR322
   3495..3686    -  CDS            rop: Rop protein, which maintains plasmids at low copy number; rop
   3703..4083    +  CDS            YPB1_ECOLX: Protein predicted: Swiss-Prot protein existence level 4. From Escherichia coli.
   4155..4446    -  CDS            TcR (fragment): tetracycline efflux protein; tet; confers resistance to tetracycline
   4461..4482    -  protein_bind   CAP binding site: CAP binding activates transcription in the presence of cAMP. E. coli catabolite activator protein
   4495..5577    -  CDS            lacI: lac repressor; lacI; The lac repressor binds to the lac operator to inhibit transcription in E. coli. This inhibition can be relieved by adding lactose or isopropyl-β-D-thiogalactopyranoside (IPTG).
   5578..5655    -  promoter       lacI promoter: lacI
   5663..5942    -  CDS            TcR (fragment): tetracycline efflux protein; tet; confers resistance to tetracycline
