[The description below was written by a language model from this plasmid's Addgene catalogue record and pLannotate feature annotations shown in this document.]
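Description:
TBXTA-c043 is a bacterial expression plasmid built on the pNIC-Bio3 backbone, a pET-style vector designed for ligation-independent cloning. It carries a codon-optimized fragment of human TBXT (Brachyury) encoding only residues E41 to D225, the wild-type DNA-binding (T-box) domain. Transcription is driven by a T7 promoter followed by a lac operator and the strong phage T7 gene 10 ribosome binding site, and ends at a T7 terminator. The plasmid also encodes the lac repressor (lacI) under its own promoter, so expression is held off until induced with IPTG in an E. coli host that supplies T7 RNA polymerase.

According to the catalogue entry, the backbone adds an N-terminal His6 tag with a TEV protease cleavage site and a C-terminal Avi-tag, a short peptide that can be enzymatically biotinylated. This combination allows metal-affinity purification, optional removal of the His tag, and capture of the biotinylated protein on streptavidin, consistent with the stated purpose of protein expression and streptavidin pull-down. The automated feature table does not annotate these tags explicitly. It instead flags a short histidine-tag fragment and a small T7 gene 10B-like fragment downstream of the insert, whose role the record does not explain.

Propagation relies on a ColE1/pMB1-type origin, with kanamycin resistance as the selectable marker. The catalogue lists the plasmid as high copy, although the annotation also detects rop and the bom region from pBR322, along with an f1 origin and nonfunctional remnants of a tetracycline resistance gene.
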