Addgene plasmid #139766: TBXTA-c043
Purpose: Protein expression/Streptavidin pull-down
Depositing lab: Opher Gileadi. Depositing organization: University of Oxford.
Backbone
  Vector backbone: pNIC-Bio3 (Genbank: JN792439.1)
  Backbone manufacturer: SGC
  Backbone size w/o insert (bp): 5424
  Vector type: Bacterial Expression
Growth in bacteria
  Bacterial resistance: Kanamycin, 50 μg/mL
  Growth temperature: 37°C
  Growth strain: DH5alpha
  Copy number: High Copy
Gene/Insert
  Gene/Insert name: TBXT, DNA-binding domain, WT (alt name: Brachyury)
  Species: H. sapiens (human)
  Insert size (bp): 587
  Mutation: Contains only amino acids E41- D225
  Entrez Gene: TBXT (a.k.a. SAVA, T, TFT)
  Promoter: T7
  Tag / fusion protein: His6-TEV (N terminal on backbone); Avi-tag (Biotin) (C terminal on backbone)
  Cloning method: Ligation Independent Cloning
  Sequencing primers: 5′ T7F; 3′ T7R
Terms and licenses: Academic/Nonprofit Terms; Industry Terms: Not Available to Industry
Depositor comments: E41- D225: Codon-optimized for E. coli expression
How to cite: TBXTA-c043 was a gift from Opher Gileadi (Addgene plasmid # 139766 ; http://n2t.net/addgene:139766 ; RRID:Addgene_139766)
