>Addgene plasmid #139766 | TBXTA-c043 | depositor partial sequence | sequence record 270501 | Expressed ORF
ATGCACCATCATCATCATCATTCTTCTGGTGTAGATCTGGGTACCGAGAACCTGTACTTCCAATCCATGG
AACTGCGTGTGGGTCTGGAAGAAAGCGAACTGTGGCTGCGCTTTAAAGAGCTGACCAACGAAATGATCGT
GACCAAAAACGGCCGCCGCATGTTTCCTGTGCTGAAAGTTAACGTGAGCGGCCTGGACCCGAACGCCATG
TACAGCTTCCTGCTGGATTTCGTTGCCGCAGATAACCACCGCTGGAAGTATGTGAACGGCGAATGGGTGC
CGGGTGGCAAACCGGAACCGCAGGCACCTAGCTGCGTGTATATCCACCCGGATAGCCCTAACTTCGGTGC
CCATTGGATGAAAGCCCCGGTGAGCTTCAGCAAGGTGAAGCTGACCAACAAACTGAACGGCGGCGGCCAA
ATCATGCTGAACAGCTTACATAAATATGAACCTCGCATCCACATTGTGCGTGTGGGCGGCCCGCAACGTA
TGATCACCAGCCATTGCTTCCCGGAGACACAGTTCATTGCCGTTACCGCCTACCAGAACGAGGAAATTAC
CGCACTGAAAATTAAATACAACCCTTTTGCAAAAGCCTTCTTAGATGCCAAAGAGCGCAGCGACAGCAGT
AAAGGTGGATACGGCCTGAATGATATCTTTGAAGCGCAGAAGATTGAATGGCATGAATGA
